>Addgene plasmid #88901 | pLZ12Km2-P23R:TA:fflucRT | addgene full sequence | sequence record 174988 | Addgene NGS Result
AAGTTTTGGGATTGTTAAGGGTTCCGAGGCTCAACGTCAATAAAGCAATTGGAATAAAGAAGCGAAAAAG
GAGAAGTCGGTTCAGAAAAAGAAGGATATGGATCTGGAGCTGTAATATAAAAACCTTCTTCAACTAACGG
GGCAGGTTAGTGACATTAGAAAACCGACTGTAAAAAGTACAGTCGGCATTATCTCATATTATAAAAGCCA
GTCATTAGGCCTATCTGACAATTCCTGAATAGAGTTCATAAACAATCCTGCATGATAACCATCACAAACA
GAATGATGTACCTGTAAAGATAGCGGTAAATATATTGAATTACCTTTATTAATGAATTTTCCTGCTGTAA
TAATGGGTAGAAGGTAATTACTATTATTATTGATATTTAAGTTAAACCCAGTAAATGAAGTCCATGCTGG
CGAAAGGGGGATGTGCTGCAAGGCGATTAAGTTGGGTAACGCCAGGGTTTTCCCAGTCACGACGTTGTAA
AACGACGGCCAGTGAGCGCGCGTAATACGACTCACTATAGGGCGAATTGGAGCTCTCGAAAAGCCCTGAC
AACCCTTGTTCCTAAAAAGGAATAAGCGTTCGGTCAGTAAATAATAGAAATAAAAAATCAGACCTAAGAC
TGATGACAAAAAGAGAAAATTTTGATAAAATAGTCTTAGAATTAAATTAAAAAGGGAGGCCAAATATAAT
GAAAAATATGAATGACAATGATGTTCCGCGGTGGCGGCAATTCGGAGGATATATATGGAAGATGCTAAGA
ATATCAAGAAAGGTCCTGCCCCATTTTACCCACTTGAGGATGGTACTGCTGGGGAACAATTGCATAAGGC
TATGAAACGTTACGCCCTAGTTCCAGGTACTATCGCTTTTACAGATGCTCATATTGAGGTGAATATTACA
TATGCGGAATATTTTGAAATGAGCGTTCGCCTTGCGGAAGCTATGAAGCGTTACGGACTAAATACTAATC
ATCGAATCGTTGTTTGCAGTGAAAACTCTTTGCAGTTCTTTATGCCTGTCTTAGGTGCACTTTTTATTGG
AGTAGCAGTTGCTCCTGCAAATGATATTTACAATGAACGAGAATTACTGAATAGCATGAACATTTCTCAA
CCAACTGTAGTGTTTGTTTCTAAGAAAGGATTACAGAAAATCTTGAATGTGCAGAAAAAGCTACCAATAA
TTCAGAAGATCATTATTATGGACAGCAAGACTGATTACCAGGGTTTCCAATCAATGTACACTTTCGTAAC
CAGTCATTTGCCGCCTGGCTTCAATGAGTACGACTTTGTCCCAGAATCTTTTGATCGAGATAAGACAATT
GCGTTAATTATGAATAGCTCAGGTTCTACTGGTCTACCTAAAGGCGTGGCTTTGCCTCACCGTGCTTTAT
GCGTACGCTTTTCTCACGCTCGTGATCCTATTTTTGGAAATCAGATTGCTCCAGATACAGCGATTTTATC
TGTTGTGCCTTTCCATCATGGCTTTGGAATGTTTACAACTTTGGGCTACCTCATCTGTGGCTTTAGGGTT
GTGCTAATGTATCGCTTTGAGGAAGAATTATTTCTACGATCCTTACAAGACTATAAGATACAGACGGCAC
TTTTAGTTCCAACGTTATTTAGTTTTCTCGCAAAAAGTACTCTAATCGATAAATATGATTTATCTAACTT
GCATGAGATAGCTTCTGGAGGCGCACCATTGTCAAAAGAAGTCGGTGAGGCTGTTGCAAAAAGATTTCAT
TTACCAGGCATTCGTCAAGGGTACGGTCTAACGGAAACAACATCGGCTATTCTTATTACACCAAAAGGTG
ATGATAAGCCTGGGGCTGTTGGAAAAGTTGTTCCTTTCTTCGAAGCAAAGGTAGTGGATCTTGATACTGG
AAAAACATTAGGCGTTAACCAAAGAGGCGAGCTGTGTGTCAGAGGCCCTATGATTATGAGTGGCTACGTT
AATAATCCAGAGGCTACGAACGCATTAATTGATAAAGATGGATGGTTGCATTCAGGTGACCTTGCTTATT
GGGATGAGGATGAACACTTCTTTATAGTAGGACGACTAAAATCTCTCATCAAGTATAAAGGATATCAAGT
CGCCCCAGCTGAATTGGAGTCAATTCTTTTACAACATCCTAATATCTTTGACGCTGGAGTCGCTGGTTTG
CCTGACGATGATGCGGGTGAACTCCCGGCTGCTGTGGTCGTGCTTGAGCATGGAAAAACCATGACAGAGA
AAGAAATTGTGGATTACGTAGCCTCACAAGTTACTACCGCTAAGAAATTACGTGGTGGTGTAGTTTTCGT
CGATGAAGTTCCTAAAGGATTAACTGGTAAACGTGACGCTCGTAAGATTCGTGAAATTTTGATAAAGGCG
AAAAAGGGTGGCAAAAGCAAACTGTTAATTAAGGATCCTCTAGAGGTACCGTCGACAAAAGGGGCCCGAG
CTTAAGAATTGCCGCTCTAGAGTCGTGTTAATTTTTATGAAGGCTTGAAAAATGGAAACTTGGCTTCTTC
TATTGTTCATTTGACTGATAATTTAGACTTGATCCCTGGCACGTTTGATTTGATGTTACTGCCAAAATTA
ACTCGTTCATGGACGTTTGAAAATGAAAGTAGATTGCTTGCTACTCTTTTAGCACCTTTAAAAAGTGACT
ATGATCTCATTATTATTGATACTGTACCAACGCCAAGCGTTTATACAAATAATGCAATCGTGGCGAGTGA
TTACGTTATGATCCCTTTACAAGCAGAAGAAGAAAGTACAAACAACATTCAAAACTATATTTCCTATTTG
ATTGATTTACAAGAACAATTTAACCCTGGACTAGATATGATCGGTTTTGTTCCTTATTTAGTTGATACGG
ACAGCGCAACGATAAAATCAAACCTGGAAGAACTGTATAAGCAACATAAAGAAGATAACTTGGTTTTCCA
AAATATTATCAAGCGAAGTAATAAAGTAAGTACCTGGTCTAAAAACGGCATTACAGAGCATAAAGGCTAT
GACAAAAAAGTTTTATCCATGTATAAGAACGTATTTTTTGAAATGCTTGAGCGAATTATTCAATTAGAAA
ACGAAAAAGAATAGAATCACAAATCACAAGTGATTAATCACAAATCACTTGTGATTTGTGATTGTTGATG
ATAAAATAAGAGTAAGAAGAAATAGAAAGAAGTGAGTGATTGTGGGAAATTTAGGCGCACAAAAAGCAAA
ACGAAATGATACACCAATCAGTGCAAAAAAAGATATAATGGGAGATAAGACGGTTCGTGTTCGTGCTGAC
TTGCACCATATCATAAAAATCGAAACAGCAAAGAATGGCGGAAACGTAAAAGAAGTTATGGATCAAGCCT
TAGAAGAATATATACGGAAATATTTACCTGACAAACTTTAAAAGGAGTGAAAATGAAATGGCAGTTACGT
ATGAAAAAACATTTGAAATAGAGATCATTAACGAATTATCGGCAAGCGTTTATAATCGAGTATTAAACTA
TGTTTTGAACCATGAATTAAATAAAAATGACTCTCAATTATTGGAAGTCAATTTATTAAACCAATTAAAG
CTTGCAAAACGTGTAAATCTTTTTGATTATTCTTTAGAAGAATTACAAGCCGTTCATGAGTATTGGCGGT
CAATGAATCGTTACTCAAAACAAGTTTTGAATAAAGAGAAAGTGGCTTAATATGGCAAATATAGTCAATT
TTACTGACAAACAATTTGAGAATCGCTTAAATGATAATTTAGAAGAATTGATTCAAGGAAAAAAAGCGGT
TGAATCGCCAACCGCTTTTTTACTTGGTGGGCAACCAGGGTCAGGGAAAACCAGTTTGCGATCAGCAATT
TTTGAAGAAACACAAGGGAATGTTATTGTCATTGATAATGATACCTTTAAACAACAGCACCCTAATTTTG
ATGAACTAGTGAAACTTTATGAAAAAGACGTAGTAAAACACGTTACCCCTTATTCTAATCGCATGACAGA
AGCGATCATAAGCCGTTTGAGCGATCAAGGGTATAATTTGGTGATCGAAGGTACAGGACGAACAACAGAC
GTTCCTATTCAAACCGCAACAATGCTTCAAGCCAAAGGTTATGAAACAAAAATGTATGTCATGGCAGTAC
CTAAAATCAACTCATATTTAGGAACAATTGAACGATATGAAACCATGTATGCAGATGATCCAATGACAGC
CAGGGCAACACCAAAACAAGCGCATGATATTGTTGTCAAAAACTTACCGACCAATTTAGAAACCCTTCAT
AAAACGGGCTTATTTAGCGATATAAGGCTATATAACAGAGAAGGAGTAAAACTCTATTCAAGTTTGGAAA
CACCTTCTATTAGTCCAAAAGAAACCTTAGAAAAAGAATTGAATCGTAAAGTATCAGGGAAAGAAATTCA
ACCGACTTTAGAACGAATAGAGCAAAAAATGGTTCTAAATAAACACCAAGAGACACCTGAATTTAAAGCA
ATTCAACAAAAATTGGAAAGCTTGCAGCCACCTACACCACCAATACCCAAAACACCTAAACTTCCAGGTA
TTTAAACCTTAAAAAAGGAAAAGAGTAGTTACCAAAAAACGGTAACTACTCTTTTTTTATAAAAACATTT
CCTCATGTTGGACCTGCAGGAATTCGATATCAAGCTTATCGATACCGTCGACCTCGAGGGGGGGCCCATC
AGTCTGACGACCAAGAGAGCCATAAACACCAATAGCCTTAACATCATCCCCATATTTATCCAATATTCGT
TCCTTAATTTCATGAACAATCTTCATTCTTTCTTCTCTAGTCATTATTATTGGTCCATTCACTATTCTCA
TTCCCTTTTCAGATAATTTTAGATTTGCTTTTCTAAATAAGAATATTTGGAGAGCACCGTTCTTATTCAG
CTATTAATAACTCGTCTTCCTAAGCATCCTTCAATCCTTTTAATAACAATTATAGCATCTAATCTTCAAC
AAACTGGCCCGTTTGTTGAACTACTCTTTAATAAAATAATTTTTCCGTTCCCAATTCCACATTGCAATAA
TAGAAAATCCATCTTCATCGGCTTTTTCGTCATCATCTGTATGAATCAAATCGCCTTCTTCTGTGTCATC
AAGGTTTAATTTTTTATGTATTTCTTTTAACAAACCACCATAGGAGATTAACCTTTTACGGTGTAAACCT
TCCTCCAAATCAGACAAACGTTTCAAATTCTTTTCTTCATCATCGGTCATAAAATCCGTATCCTTTACAG
GATATTTTGCAGTTTCGTCAATTGCCGATTGTATATCCGATTTATATTTATTTTTCGGTCGATTTTTTAT
TAAAACGTCTCAAAATCGTTTCTGAGACGTTTTAGCGTTTATTTCGTTTAGTTATCGGCATAATCGTTAA
AACAGGCGTTATCGTAGCGTAAAAGCCCTTGAGCGTAGCGTGGCTTTGCAGCGAAGATGTTGTCTGTTAG
ATTATGAAAGCCGATGACTGAATGAAATAATAAGCGCAGCGTCCTTCTATTTCGGTTGGAGGAGGCTCAA
GGGAGTTTGAGGGAATGAAATTCCCTCATGGGTTTGATTTTAAAAATTGCTTGCAATTTTGCCGAGCGGT
AGCGCTGGAAAATTTTTGAAAAAAATTTGGAATTTGGAAAAAAATGGGGGGAAAGGAAGCGAATTTTGCT
TCCGTACTACGACCCCCCATTAAGTGCCGAGTGCCAATTTTTGTGCCAAAAACGCTCTATCCCAACTGGC
TCAAGGGTTTGAGGGGTTTTTCAATCGCCAACGAATCGCCAACGTTTTCGCCAACGTTTTTTATAAATCT
ATATTTAAGTAGCTTTATTGTTGTTTTTATGATTACAAAGTGATACACTAATTTTATAAAATTATTTGAT
TGGAGTTTTTTAAATGGTGATTTCAGAATCGAAAAAAAGAGTTATGATTTCTCTGACAAAAGAGCAAGAT
AAAAAATTAACAGATATGGCGAAACAAAAAGGTTTTTCAAAATCTGCGGTTGCGGCGTTAGCTATAGAAG
AATATGCAAGAAAGGAATCAGAACAAAAAAAATAAGCGAAAGCTCGCGTTTTTAGAAGGATACGAGTTTT
CGCTACTTGTTTTTGATAAGGTAATTATATCATGGCTATTAAAAATACTAAAGCTAGAAATTTTGGATTT
TTATTATATCCTGACTCAATTCCTAATGATTGGAAAGAAAAATTAGAGAGTTTGGGCGTATCTATGGCTG
TCAGTCCTTTACACGATATGGACGAAAAAAAAGATAAAGATACATGGAATAGTAGTGATGTTATACGAAA
TGGAAAGCACTATAAAAAACCACACTATCACGTTATATATATTGCACGAAATCCTGTAACAATAGAAAGC
GTTAGGAACAAGATTAAGCGAAAATTGGGGAATAGTTCAGTTGCTCATGTTGAGATACTTGATTATATCA
AAGGTTCATATGAATATTTGACTCATGAATCAAAGGACGCTATTGCTAAGAATAAACATATATACGACAA
AAAAGATATTTTGAACATTAATGATTTTGATATTGACCGCTATATAACACTTGATGAAAGCCAAAAAAGA
AAATTGAAGAATTTACTTTTAGATATAGTGGATGACTATAATTTGGTAAATACAAAAGATTTAATGGCTT
TTATTCGCCTTAGGGGAGCGGAGTTTGGAATTTTAAATACGAATGATGTAAAAGATATTGTTTCAACAAA
CTCTAGCGCCTTTAGATTATGGTTTGAGGGCAATTATCAGTGTGGATATAGAGCAAGTTATGCAAAGGTT
CTTGATGCTGAAACGGGGGAAATAAAATGACAAACAAAGAAAAAGAGTTATTTGCTGAAAATGAGGAATT
AAAAAAAGAAATTAAGGACTTAAAAGAGCGTATTGAAAGATACAGAGAAATGGAAGTTGAATTAAGTACA
ACAATAGATTTATTGAGAGGAGGGATTATTGAATAAATAAAAGCCCCCCTGACGAAAGTCGACGATACAA
ATTCCTCGTAGGCGCTCGGGACCCCTATCTAGCGAACTTTTAGAAAAGATATAAAACATCAGAGTATGGA
CAGTTGCGGATGTACTTCAGAAAAGATTAGATGTCTAAAAAGCTTGTAGTTAAAGCTTTTTAGACATCTA
AATCTAGGTACTAAAACAATTCATCCAGTAAAATATAATATTTTATTTTCTCCCAATCAGGCTTGATCCC
CAGTAAGTCAAAAAATAGCTCGACATACTGTTCTTCCCCGATATCCTCCCTGATCGACCGGACGCAGAAG
GCAATGTCATACCACTTGTCCGCCCTGCCGCTTCTCCCAAGATCAATAAAGCCACTTACTTTGCCATCTT
TCACAAAGATGTTGCTGTCTCCCAGGTCGCCGTGGGAAAAGACAAGTTCCTCTTCGGGCTTTTCCGTCTT
TAAAAAATCATACAGCTCGCGCGGATCTTTAAATGGAGTGTCTTCTTCCCAGTTTTCGCAATCCACATCG
GCCAGATCGTTATTCAGTAAGTAATCCAATTCGGCTAAGCGGCTGTCTAAGCTATTCGTATAGGGACAAT
CCGATATGTCGATGGAGTGAAAGAGCCTGATGCACTCCGCATACAGCTCGATAATCTTTTCAGGGCTTTG
TTCATCTTCATACTCTTCCGAGCAAAGGACGCCATCGGCCTCACTCATGAGCAGATTGCTCCAGCCATCA
TGCCGTTCAAAGTGCAGGACCTTTGGAACAGGCAGCTTTCCTTCCAGCCATAGCATCATGTCCTTTTCCC
GTTCCACATCATAGGTGGTCCCTTTATACCGGCTGTCCGTCATTTTTAAATATAGGTTTTCATTTTCTCC
CACCAGCTTATATACCTTAGCAGGAGACATTCCTTCCGTATCTTTTACGCAGCGGTATTTTTCGATCAGT
TTTTTCAATTCCGGTGATATTCTCATTTTAGCCATTTATTATTTCCTTCCTCTTTTCTACAGTATTTAAA
GATACCCCAAGAAGCTAATTATAACAAGACGAACTCCAATTCACTGTTCCTTGCATTCTAAAACCTTAAA
TACCAGAAAACAGCTTTTTCAAAGTTGTTTTCAAAGTTGGCGTATAACATAGTATCGACGGAGCCGATTT
TGAAACCACAATTATGATAGAATTTACAAGCTATAAGGTTATTGTCCTGGGTTTCAAGCATTAGTCCATG
CAAGTTTTTATGCTTTGCCCATTCTATAGATATATTGATAAGCGCGCTGCCTATGCCTTGCCCCCTGAAA
TCCTTACATACGGCGATATCTTCTATATAAAAGATATATTATCTTATCAGTATTGTCAATATATTCAAGG
CAATCTGCCTCCTCATCCTCTTCATCCTCTTCGTCTTGGTAGCTTTTTAAATATGGCGCTTCATAGAGTA
ATTCTGTAAAGGTCCAATTCTCGTTTTCATACCTCGGTATAATCTTACCTATCACCTCAAATGGTTCGCT
GGGTTTATCGTCGAC
Features (pLannotate 1.2.2; 15 found; start..end, strand, type, name):
    205..453     -  CDS            cat (fragment): CAT4_STAAU - Experimental evidence at protein level: Swiss-Prot protein existence level 1. This enzyme is an effector of chloramphenicol resistance in bacteria. From Staphylococcus aureus.
    416..505     -  CDS            lacZα (fragment): LacZα fragment of β-galactosidase; lacZ fragment
    513..531     +  promoter       T7 promoter: promoter for bacteriophage T7 RNA polymerase
    755..2404    +  CDS            LUCI_PHOPY: Experimental evidence at protein level: Swiss-Prot protein existence level 1. Produces green light with a wavelength of 562 nm. From Photinus pyralis (Common eastern firefly) (Lampyris pyralis).
   2476..2492    -  CDS            ORF603 (fragment): baculovirus ORF603 protein
   3418..3687    +  CDS            EATX_STRPY: Experimental evidence at protein level: Swiss-Prot protein existence level 1. Antitoxin component of a type II toxin-antitoxin (TA) system. Neutralizes the toxic effect of cognate zeta toxin. Part of a postsegregational killing (PSK) system involved in the killing of plasmid-free cells. Continuous synthesis of the epsilon antitoxin is required to counteract the zeta toxin. From Streptococcus pyogenes.
   3692..4552    +  CDS            ZTOX_STRPY: Experimental evidence at protein level: Swiss-Prot protein existence level 1. Toxic component of a type II toxin-antitoxin (TA) system. Phosphorylates UDP-N-acetyl-D-glucosamine (UNAG) on the 3'-hydroxyl group of the N-acetyl-D-glucosamine moiety, yielding UNAG-3P. UNAG-3P inhibits MurA, the first committed step in cell wall synthesis, which is then blocked. Phosphorylation is inhibited by cognate epsilon antitoxin. Part of a postsegregational killing (PSK) system involved in the killing of plasmid-free cells. The zeta toxin induces programmed cell death. From Streptococcus pyogenes.
   4634..4687    +  misc_feature   MCS (fragment): pBluescript multiple cloning site
   4682..4819    -  CDS            knt (fragment): KANU_BACSP - Also known as kan. Experimental evidence at protein level: Swiss-Prot protein existence level 1. Inactivates the antibiotic kanamycin by catalyzing the transfer of a nucleotidyl group from nucleoside triphosphates such as ATP to the 4'-hydroxyl group of the aminoglycoside. From Bacillus sp.
   4991..5312    -  CDS            repB (fragment): RepB replication protein; repB; from Enterococcus faecalis plasmid pAMα1 AAN03827.1 22652809.0
   6140..6760    +  CDS            repB: REPB_STRAG - Experimental evidence at protein level: Swiss-Prot protein existence level 1. Is essential for plasmid replication. Nicks the positive strand at the plus origin of replication. From Streptococcus agalactiae.
   6927..6948    +  misc_feature   HA-R (fragment): right homology arm from intron 1 of the mouse Rosa26 gene (Soriano, 1999)
   7151..7945    -  CDS            KanR: aminoglycoside phosphotransferase; aphA-3; confers resistance to kanamycin
   8041..8286    -  CDS            satA (fragment): STA_BACSU - Also known as yyaR. Experimental evidence at protein level: Swiss-Prot protein existence level 1. Involved in resistance to streptothricin, a broad-spectrum antibiotic produced by streptomycetes. Detoxifies streptothricin via acetylation of the beta amino group of the first beta-lysyl moiety of streptothricin. From Bacillus subtilis (strain 168).
   8285..8479    -  CDS            satA (fragment): STA_BACSU - Also known as yyaR. Experimental evidence at protein level: Swiss-Prot protein existence level 1. Involved in resistance to streptothricin, a broad-spectrum antibiotic produced by streptomycetes. Detoxifies streptothricin via acetylation of the beta amino group of the first beta-lysyl moiety of streptothricin. From Bacillus subtilis (strain 168).
