[The description below was written by a language model from this plasmid's Addgene catalogue record and pLannotate feature annotations shown in this document.]
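Description:
pLZ12Km2-P23R:TA:fflucRT is a low-copy bacterial expression plasmid of about 8.5 kb, built on the pLZ12Km2 backbone and designed as a bioluminescent reporter for Streptococcus. It is propagated in E. coli and selected with kanamycin through an aphA-3 aminoglycoside phosphotransferase gene, a marker that works in both Gram-negative and Gram-positive hosts. Replication functions are represented in the feature table by a complete repB gene matching a streptococcal replication initiator that nicks the plus-strand origin, along with a second repB-like fragment. The record does not annotate a separate E. coli origin. Several short annotated fragments (cat, lacZα, knt, satA, a T7 promoter, pBluescript MCS, and very short hits to a baculovirus ORF and a Rosa26 arm) look like backbone remnants or chance matches rather than functional parts.

The payload has two components. The first is a firefly luciferase coding sequence, annotated by its match to the Photinus pyralis enzyme and described in the catalogue as a synthetic red-shifted variant. According to the record it uses the P23 promoter taken from pOri23, although this promoter is not picked up in the automated annotation. The second is the epsilon/zeta type II toxin-antitoxin cassette from Streptococcus pyogenes, cloned from pBT286. Zeta toxin blocks cell wall synthesis by phosphorylating UDP-N-acetylglucosamine, and continuous production of the epsilon antitoxin is needed to neutralise it. Cells that lose the plasmid are therefore killed post-segregationally.

This maintains the reporter without antibiotic pressure, which makes the plasmid useful for biophotonic imaging of Group A streptococcus in animal infection models. The depositor notes that it also labels other streptococcal species.
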