Addgene plasmid #88901: pLZ12Km2-P23R:TA:fflucRT
Purpose: Toxin-antitoxin stabilized bioluminescent reporter plasmid for Streptococcus expression
Depositing lab: Thomas Proft. Depositing organization: University of Auckland. Publication: Toxin-antitoxin-stabilized reporter plasmids for biophotonic imaging of Group A streptococcus. Loh JM, Proft T. Appl Microbiol Biotechnol. 2013 Nov;97(22):9737-45. doi: 10.1007/s00253-013-5200-7. Epub 2013 Sep 6. PubMed 24061415.
Backbone
  Vector backbone: pLZ12Km2
  Backbone manufacturer: Nobuhiko Okada (PMID: 9846743)
  Vector type: Bacterial Expression
Growth in bacteria
  Bacterial resistance: Kanamycin, 50 μg/mL
  Growth temperature: 37°C
  Growth strain: DH5alpha
  Copy number: Low Copy
Gene/Insert
  Gene/Insert name: toxin-antitoxin + Red-shifted firefly luciferase
  Species: Synthetic
  Cloning method: Restriction Enzyme; 5′ cloning site Unknown (unknown if destroyed); 3′ cloning site Unknown (unknown if destroyed)
Resource information
  A portion of this plasmid was derived from a plasmid made by: The P23 promoter sequence was cloned from pOri23 (Philippe Moreillon; PMID: 10816506). The toxin-antitoxin cassette was cloned from pBT286 (Urszula Zielenkiewicz; PMID: 16109951).
Terms and licenses: Academic/Nonprofit Terms; Industry Terms: Not Available to Industry
Depositor comments: This plasmid contains a toxin-antitoxin system that stabilizes the plasmid in Streptococcus by post-segregational killing of bacteria that have lost the plasmid. This stabilization improves plasmid utility in animal infection models. For more information, please see the original reference. Although designed for use with Streptococcus pyogenes, this plasmid also labels other streptococcal species. For more information, please see Loh JM and Proft T (2016). PMID: 26410784
How to cite: pLZ12Km2-P23R:TA:fflucRT was a gift from Thomas Proft (Addgene plasmid # 88901 ; http://n2t.net/addgene:88901 ; RRID:Addgene_88901)
