>Addgene plasmid #88901 | pLZ12Km2-P23R:TA:fflucRT | depositor partial sequence | sequence record 172577 | fflucRT
ATGGAAGATGCTAAGAATATCAAGAAAGGTCCTGCCCCATTTTACCCACTTGAGGATGGTACTGCTGGGG
AACAATTGCATAAGGCTATGAAACGTTACGCCCTAGTTCCAGGTACTATCGCTTTTACAGATGCTCATAT
TGAGGTGAATATTACATATGCGGAATATTTTGAAATGAGCGTTCGCCTTGCGGAAGCTATGAAGCGTTAC
GGACTAAATACTAATCATCGAATCGTTGTTTGCAGTGAAAACTCTTTGCAGTTCTTTATGCCTGTCTTAG
GTGCACTTTTTATTGGAGTAGCAGTTGCTCCTGCAAATGATATTTACAATGAACGAGAATTACTGAATAG
CATGAACATTTCTCAACCAACTGTAGTGTTTGTTTCTAAGAAAGGATTACAGAAAATCTTGAATGTGCAG
AAAAAGCTACCAATAATTCAGAAGATCATTATTATGGACAGCAAGACTGATTACCAGGGTTTCCAATCAA
TGTACACTTTCGTAACCAGTCATTTGCCGCCTGGCTTCAATGAGTACGACTTTGTCCCAGAATCTTTTGA
TCGAGATAAGACAATTGCGTTAATTATGAATAGCTCAGGTTCTACTGGTCTACCTAAAGGCGTGGCTTTG
CCTCACCGTGCTTTATGCGTACGCTTTTCTCACGCTCGTGATCCTATTTTTGGAAATCAGATTGCTCCAG
ATACAGCGATTTTATCTGTTGTGCCTTTCCATCATGGCTTTGGAATGTTTACAACTTTGGGCTACCTCAT
CTGTGGCTTTAGGGTTGTGCTAATGTATCGCTTTGAGGAAGAATTATTTCTACGATCCTTACAAGACTAT
AAGATACAGACGGCACTTTTAGTTCCAACGTTATTTAGTTTTCTCGCAAAAAGTACTCTAATCGATAAAT
ATGATTTATCTAACTTGCATGAGATAGCTTCTGGAGGCGCACCATTGTCAAAAGAAGTCGGTGAGGCTGT
TGCAAAAAGATTTCATTTACCAGGCATTCGTCAAGGGTACGGTCTAACGGAAACAACATCGGCTATTCTT
ATTACACCAAAAGGTGATGATAAGCCTGGGGCTGTTGGAAAAGTTGTTCCTTTCTTCGAAGCAAAGGTAG
TGGATCTTGATACTGGAAAAACATTAGGCGTTAACCAAAGAGGCGAGCTGTGTGTCAGAGGCCCTATGAT
TATGAGTGGCTACGTTAATAATCCAGAGGCTACGAACGCATTAATTGATAAAGATGGATGGTTGCATTCA
GGTGACCTTGCTTATTGGGATGAGGATGAACACTTCTTTATAGTAGGACGACTAAAATCTCTCATCAAGT
ATAAAGGATATCAAGTCGCCCCAGCTGAATTGGAGTCAATTCTTTTACAACATCCTAATATCTTTGACGC
TGGAGTCGCTGGTTTGCCTGACGATGATGCGGGTGAACTCCCGGCTGCTGTGGTCGTGCTTGAGCATGGA
AAAACCATGACAGAGAAAGAAATTGTGGATTACGTAGCCTCACAAGTTACTACCGCTAAGAAATTACGTG
GTGGTGTAGTTTTCGTCGATGAAGTTCCTAAAGGATTAACTGGTAAACGTGACGCTCGTAAGATTCGTGA
AATTTTGATAAAGGCGAAAAAGGGTGGCAAAAGCAAACTGTTAATTAAGGATCCTCTAGAGGTACCGTCG
ACAAAAGGGGCCCGAGCTTAA
