>Addgene plasmid #88901 | pLZ12Km2-P23R:TA:fflucRT | depositor partial sequence | sequence record 172578 | PLZ12-Km2:P23R
AAGTTTTGGGATTGTTAAGGGTTCCGAGGCTCAACGTCAATAAAGCAATTGGAATAAAGAAGCGAAAAAG
GAGAAGTCGGTTCAGAAAAAGAAGGATATGGATCTGGAGCTGTAATATAAAAACCTTCTTCAACTAACGG
GGCAGGTTAGTGACATTAGAAAACCGACTGTAAAAAGTACAGTCGGCATTATCTCATATTATAAAAGCCA
GTCATTAGGCCTATCTGACAATTCCTGAATAGAGTTCATAAACAATCCTGCATGATAACCATCACAAACA
GAATGATGTACCTGTAAAGATAGCGGTAAATATATTGAATTACCTTTATTAATGAATTTTCCTGCTGTAA
TAATGGGTAGAAGGTAATTACTATTATTATTGATATTTAAGTTAAACCCAGTAAATGAAGTCCATGCTGG
CGAAAGGGGGATGTGCTGCAAGGCGATTAAGTTGGGTAACGCCAGGGTTTTCCCAGTCACGACGTTGTAA
AACGACGGCCAGTGAGCGCGCGTAATACGACTCACTATAGGGCGAATTGGAGCTCTCGAAAAGCCCTGAC
AACCCTCGTTCCTAAAAAGGAATAAGCGTTTGGTCAGTAAATAATAGAAATAAAAAATCAGACCTAAGAC
TGATGACAAAAAGAGCAAATTTTGATAAAATAGTATTAGAATTAAATTAAAAAGGGAGGCCAAATATAAT
GAAAAATATGAATGACAATGATGTTCCGCGGTGGCGGCCGCTCTAGAACTAGTGGATCCCCCGGGCTGCA
GGAATTCGATATCAAGCTTATCGATACCGTCGACCTCGAGGGGGGGCCCATCAGTCTGACGACCAAGAGA
GCCATAAACACCAATAGCCTTAACATCATCCCCATATTTATCCAATATTCGTTCCTTAATTTCATGAACA
ATCTTCATTCTTTCTTCTCTAGTCATTATTATTGGTCCATTCACTATTCTCATTCCCTTTTCAGATAATT
TTAGATTTGCTTTTCTAAATAAGAATATTTGGAGAGCACCGTTCTTATTCAGCTATTAATAACTCGTCTT
CCTAAGCATCCTTCAATCCTTTTAATAACAATTATAGCATCTAATCTTCAACAAACTGGCCCGTTTGTTG
AACTACTCTTTAATAAAATAATTTTTCCGTTCCCAATTCCACATTGCAATAATAGAAAATCCATCTTCAT
CGGCTTTTTCGTCATCATCTGTATGAATCAAATCGCCTTCTTCTGTGTCATCAAGGTTTAATTTTTTATG
TATTTCTTTTAACAAACCACCATAGGAGATTAACCTTTTACGGTGTAAACCTTCCTCCAAATCAGACAAA
CGTTTCAAATTCTTTTCTTCATCATCGGTCATAAAATCCGTATCCTTTACAGGATATTTTGCAGTTTCGT
CAATTGCCGATTGTATATCCGATTTATATTTATTTTTCGGTCGATTTTTTATTAAAACGTCTCAAAATCG
TTTCTGAGACGTTTTAGCGTTTATTTCGTTTAGTTATCGGCATAATCGTTAAAACAGGCGTTATCGTAGC
GTAAAAGCCCTTGAGCGTAGCGTGGCTTTGCAGCGAAGATGTTGTCTGTTAGATTATGAAAGCCGATGAC
TGAATGAAATAATAAGCGCAGCGTCCTTCTATTTCGGTTGGAGGAGGCTCAAGGGAGTTTGAGGGAATGA
AATTCCCTCATGGGTTTGATTTTAAAAATTGCTTGCAATTTTGCCGAGCGGTAGCGCTGGAAAATTTTTG
AAAAAAATTTGGAATTTGGAAAAAAATGGGGGGGAAAGGAAGCGAATTTTGCTTCCGTACTACGACCCCC
CATTAAGTGCCGAGTGCCAATTTTTGTGCCAAAAACGCTCTATCCCAACTGGCTCAAGGGTTTGAGGGGT
TTTTCAATCGCCAACGAATCGCCAACGTTTTCGCCAACGTTTTTTATAAATCTATATTTAAGTAGCTTTA
TTGTTGTTTTTATGATTACAAAGTGATACACTAATTTTATAAAATTATTTGATTGGAGTTTTTTAAATGG
TGATTTCAGAATCGAAAAAAAGAGTTATGATTTCTCTGACAAAAGAGCAAGATAAAAAATTAACAGATAT
GGCGAAACAAAAAGGTTTTTCAAAATCTGCGGTTGCGGCGTTAGCTATAGAAGAATATGCAAGAAAGGAA
TCAGAACAAAAAAAATAAGCGAAAGCTCGCGTTTTTAGAAGGATACGAGTTTTCGCTACTTGTTTTTGAT
AAGGTAATTATATCATGGCTATTAAAAATACTAAAGCTAGAAATTTTGGATTTTTATTATATCCTGACTC
AATTCCTAATGATTGGAAAGAAAAATTAGAGAGTTTGGGCGTATCTATGGCTGTCAGTCCTTTACACGAT
ATGGACGAAAAAAAAGATAAAGATACATGGAATAGTAGTGATGTTATACGAAATGGAAAGCACTATAAAA
AACCACACTATCACGTTATATATATAGCACGAAATCCTGTACAATAGAAAGCGTTAGGAACCAGATTAAG
CGAAAATTGGGGAATAGTTCAGTTGCTCATGTTGAGATACTTGATTATATCAAAGGTTCATATGAATATT
TGACTCATGAATCAAAGGACGCTATTGCTAAGAATAAACATATATACGACAAAAAAGATATTTTGAACAT
TAATGATTTTGATATTGACCGCTATATAACACTTGATGAAAGCCAAAAAAGAAAATTGAAGAATTTACTT
TTAGATATAGTGGATGACTATAATTTGGTAAATACAAAAGATTTAATGGCTTTTATTCGCCTTAGGGGAG
CGGAGTTTGGAATTTTAAATACGAATGATGTAAAAGATATTGTTTCAACAAACTCTAGCGCCTTTAGATT
ATGGTTTGAGGGCAATTATCAGTGTGGATATAGAGCAAGTTATGCAAAGGTTCTTGATGCTGAAACGGGG
GAAATAAAATGACAAACAAAGAAAAAGAGTTATTTGCTGAAAATGAGGAATTAAAAAAAGAAATTAAGGA
CTTAAAAGAGCGTATTGAAAGATACAGAGAAATGGAAGTTGAATTAAGTACAACAATAGATTTATTGAGA
GGAGGGATTATTGAATAAATAAAAGCCCCCCTGACGAAAGTCGACGATACAAATTCCTCGTAGGCGCTCG
GGACCCCTATCTAGCGAACTTTTAGAAAAGATATAAAACATCAGAGTATGGACAGTTGCGGATGTACTTC
AGAAAAGATTAGATGTCTAAAAAGCTTGTAGTTAAAGCTTTTTAGACATCTAAATCTAGGTACTAAAACA
ATTCATCCAGTAAAATATAATATTTTATTTTCTCCCAATCAGGCTTGATCCCCAGTAAGTCAAAAAATAG
CTCGACATACTGTTCTTCCCCGATATCCTCCCTGATCGACCGGACGCAGAAGGCAATGTCATACCACTTG
TCCGCCCTGCCGCTTCTCCCAAGATCAATAAAGCCACTTACTTTGCCATCTTTCACAAAGATGTTGCTGT
CTCCCAGGTCGCCGTGGGAAAAGACAAGTTCCTCTTCGGGCTTTTCCGTCTTTAAAAAATCATACAGCTC
GCGCGGATCTTTAAATGGAGTGTCTTCTTCCCAGTTTTCGCAATCCACATCGGCCAGATCGTTATTCAGT
AAGTAATCCAATTCGGCTAAGCGGCTGTCTAAGCTATTCGTATAGGGACAATCCGATATGTCGATGGAGT
GAAAGAGCCTGATGCACTCCGCATACAGCTCGATAATCTTTTCAGGGCTTTGTTCATCTTCATACTCTTC
CGAGCAAAGGACGCCATCGGCCTCACTCATGAGCAGATTGCTCCAGCCATCATGCCGTTCAAAGTGCAGG
ACCTTTGGAACAGGCAGCTTTCCTTCCAGCCATAGCATCATGTCCTTTTCCCGTTCCACATCATAGGTGG
TCCCTTTATACCGGCTGTCCGTCATTTTTAAATATAGGTTTTCATTTTCTCCCACCAGCTTATATACCTT
AGCAGGAGACATTCCTTTCCGTATCTTTTACGCAGCGGTATTTTTCGATCAGTTTTTTCAATTCCGGTGA
TATTCTCATTTTAGCCATTTATTATTTCCTTCCTCTTTTCTACAGTATTTAAAGATACCCCAAGAAGCTA
ATTATAACAAGACGAACTCCAATTCACTGTTCCTTGCATTCTAAAACCTTAAATACCAGAAAACAGCTTT
TTCAAAGTTGTTTTCAAAGTTGGCGTATAACATAGTATCGACGGAGCCGATTTTGAAACCACAATTATGA
TAGAATTTACAAGCTATAAGGTTATTGTCCTGGGTTTCAAGCATTAGTCCATGCAAGTTTTTATGCTTTG
CCCATTCTATAGATATATTGATAAGCGCGCTGCCTATGCCTTGCCCCCTGAAATCCTTACATACGGCGAT
ATCTTCTATATAAAAGATATATTATCTTATCAGTATTGTCAATATATTCAAGGCAATCTGCCTCCTCATC
CTCTTCATCCTCTTCGTCTTGGTAGCTTTTTAAATATGGCGCTTCATAGAGTAATTCTGTAAAGGTCCAA
TTCTCGTTTTCATACCTCGGTATAATCTTACCTATCACCTCAAATGGTTCGCTGGGTTTATCGTCGAC
